Addgene plasmid #195965: pCK007 pME KalTa4
Purpose: Gateway pME Gal4 variant
Depositing lab: Alexa Burger & Christian Mosimann. Depositing organization: University of Colorado Denver and Anschutz Medical Campus. Publication: Next-generation plasmids for transgenesis in zebrafish and beyond. Kemmler CL, Moran HR, Murray BF, Scoresby A, Klem JR, Eckert RL, Lepovsky E, Bertho S, Nieuwenhuize S, Burger S, D'Agati G, Betz C, Puller AC, Felker A, Ditrychova K, Botschi S, Affolter M, Rohner N, Lovely CB, Kwan KM, Burger A, Mosimann C. Development. 2023 Mar 28:dev.201531. doi: 10.1242/dev.201531. PubMed 36975217.
Backbone
  Vector backbone: pENTR/D
  Vector type: Other
Growth in bacteria
  Bacterial resistance: Kanamycin, 50 μg/mL
  Growth temperature: 37°C
  Growth strain: DH5alpha
  Copy number: High Copy
Gene/Insert
  Gene/Insert name: KalTA4 (Gal4)
  Species: Other
  Cloning method: Restriction Enzyme; 5′ cloning site Unknown (unknown if destroyed)
Terms and licenses: Academic/Nonprofit Terms; Industry Terms: Not Available to Industry
Depositor comments: Please visit https://www.biorxiv.org/content/10.1101/2022.12.13.520107v1.article-info for bioRxiv preprint.
How to cite: pCK007 pME KalTa4 was a gift from Alexa Burger & Christian Mosimann (Addgene plasmid # 195965 ; http://n2t.net/addgene:195965 ; RRID:Addgene_195965)
