[The description below was written by a language model from this plasmid's Addgene catalogue record and pLannotate feature annotations shown in this document.]
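Description:
pCK007 pME KalTa4 is a small (about 3.2 kb) Gateway middle-entry clone built on the pENTR/D backbone, intended as a modular building block for assembling transgenes rather than as an expression vector in its own right. It is maintained in E. coli as a high-copy plasmid through a ColE1/pUC-type origin and is selected with kanamycin via an aminoglycoside phosphotransferase (KanR) gene. The rrnB T1 and T2 terminators typical of pENTR backbones sit upstream of the cloning region and shield it from read-through transcription. A T7 promoter lies just outside attL2, pointing back toward the insert. Short lacI and lacZα fragments flagged in the annotation appear to be backbone remnants with no evident function.

The payload is KalTA4, a variant of the yeast Gal4 transcriptional activator, flanked by attL1 and attL2 sites. The automated annotation recognises only a fragment of Saccharomyces cerevisiae GAL4, the part of the protein that recognises UAS sequences. The remaining roughly 160 bp before attL2 is unannotated and presumably holds the rest of the KalTA4 coding sequence, though the record does not describe its composition. No promoter or polyadenylation signal is present between the att sites. In an LR recombination, the coding sequence is combined with a separate 5′ entry clone supplying regulatory elements, a 3′ entry clone, and a destination vector.

The plasmid belongs to a collection of tools for transgenesis in zebrafish and other models. It allows construction of Gal4 driver lines in which a chosen promoter or enhancer directs KalTA4 expression, which then activates UAS-controlled reporter or effector transgenes in a binary expression system.
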