Features (pLannotate 1.2.2; 10 found; start..end, strand, type, name):
     33..132     +  protein_bind   attL1: mutant version of attL; recombination site for the Gateway® LR reaction LR Clonase™
    167..607     +  CDS            GAL4 (fragment): GAL4_YEAST - Experimental evidence at protein level: Swiss-Prot protein existence level 1. This protein is a positive regulator for the gene expression of the galactose-induced genes such as GAL1, GAL2, GAL7, GAL10, and MEL1 which code for the enzymes used to convert galactose to glucose. It recognizes a 17 base pair sequence in (5'-CGGRNNRCYNYNCNCCG-3') the upstream activating sequence (UAS-G) of these genes. From Saccharomyces cerevisiae (strain ATCC 204508 / S288c) (Baker's yeast).
    771..870     -  protein_bind   attL2: mutant version of attL; recombination site for the Gateway® LR reaction LR Clonase™
    888..906     -  promoter       T7 promoter: promoter for bacteriophage T7 RNA polymerase
   1040..1849    +  CDS            KanR: aminoglycoside phosphotransferase; aph(3')-Ia; confers resistance to kanamycin in bacteria or G418 (Geneticin®) in eukaryotes
   1996..2584    +  rep_origin     ori: high-copy-number ColE1/pMB1/pBR322/pUC origin of replication
   2767..2859    +  CDS            lacI (fragment): lac repressor; lacI; The lac repressor binds to the lac operator to inhibit transcription in E. coli. This inhibition can be relieved by adding lactose or isopropyl-β-D-thiogalactopyranoside (IPTG).
   2914..2941    -  terminator     rrnB T2 terminator: transcription terminator T2 from the E. coli rrnB gene
   3073..3116    +  terminator     rrnB T1 terminator: Escherichia coli rrnB; transcription terminator T1 from the E. coli rrnB gene
   3163..17      -  CDS            lacZα (fragment) (across the origin): LacZα fragment of β-galactosidase; lacZ fragment
>Addgene plasmid #195965 | pCK007 pME KalTa4 | addgene full sequence | sequence record 385830 | Addgene NGS Result
GTAAAACGACGGCCAGTCTTAAGCTCGGGCCCCAAATAATGATTTTATTTTGACTGATAGTGACCTGTTC
GTTGCAACAAATTGATGAGCAATGCTTTTTTATAATGCCAACTTTGTACAAAAAAGCAGGCTCCGCGGCC
GCCCATGGGCGGCCGCCCCCTTCACCATGAAACTGCTCTCATCCATCGAGCAAGCCTGCGACATTTGTCG
GCTTAAGAAGCTGAAATGCTCCAAGGAAAAGCCGAAATGTGCCAAATGCCTGAAGAACAATTGGGAATGT
CGTTACTCTCCCAAAACCAAGCGAAGTCCACTCACAAGGGCTCATCTGACCGAAGTGGAGAGCAGGCTAG
AGAGACTGGAACAACTCTTTTTGCTCATCTTCCCTAGAGAGGACCTTGACATGATCCTCAAGATGGATTC
TCTCCAGGATATTAAAGCCCTTTTGACTGGCTTATTCGTCCAGGACAATGTGAACAAAGACGCTGTGACA
GACCGATTGGCAAGTGTCGAGACCGATATGCCTCTGACACTGAGACAGCACAGAATCAGCGCTACTTCCT
CAAGCGAAGAGTCTTCTAACAAGGGACAGAGACAGCTGACTGTTTCGAGCAGGTCGACCCCGTCCCCGGC
CGACGCCCTGGACGACGGCGACCTGGACATGCTGCCTGCTGATGCTCTCGATGATTTCGATCTGGATATG
CTCCCGGCCGACGCCCTGGACGACTACGACCTGGACATCCTCCCGGGTAACTAAAAGGGTGGGCGCGCCG
ACCCAGCTTTCTTGTACAAAGTTGGCATTATAAGAAAGCATTGCTTATCAATTTGTTGCAACGAACAGGT
CACTATCAGTCAAAATAAAATCATTATTTGCCATCCAGCTGATATCCCCTATAGTGAGTCGTATTACATG
GTCATAGCTGTTTCCTGGCAGCTCTGGCCCGTGTCTCAAAATCTCTGATGTTACATTGCACAAGATAAAA
ATATATCATCATGAACAATAAAACTGTCTGCTTACATAAACAGTAATACAAGGGGTGTTATGAGCCATAT
TCAACGGGAAACGTCGAGGCCGCGATTAAATTCCAACATGGATGCTGATTTATATGGGTATAAATGGGCT
CGCGATAATGTCGGGCAATCAGGTGCGACAATCTATCGCTTGTATGGGAAGCCCGATGCGCCAGAGTTGT
TTCTGAAACATGGCAAAGGTAGCGTTGCCAATGATGTTACAGATGAGATGGTCAGACTAAACTGGCTGAC
GGAATTTATGCCTCTTCCGACCATCAAGCATTTTATCCGTACTCCTGATGATGCATGGTTACTCACCACT
GCGATCCCCGGAAAAACAGCATTCCAGGTATTAGAAGAATATCCTGATTCAGGTGAAAATATTGTTGATG
CGCTGGCAGTGTTCCTGCGCCGGTTGCATTCGATTCCTGTTTGTAATTGTCCTTTTAACAGCGATCGCGT
ATTTCGTCTCGCTCAGGCGCAATCACGAATGAATAACGGTTTGGTTGATGCGAGTGATTTTGATGACGAG
CGTAATGGCTGGCCTGTTGAACAAGTCTGGAAAGAAATGCATAAACTTTTGCCATTCTCACCGGATTCAG
TCGTCACTCATGGTGATTTCTCACTTGATAACCTTATTTTTGACGAGGGGAAATTAATAGGTTGTATTGA
TGTTGGACGAGTCGGAATCGCAGACCGATACCAGGATCTTGCCATCCTATGGAACTGCCTCGGTGAGTTT
TCTCCTTCATTACAGAAACGGCTTTTTCAAAAATATGGTATTGATAATCCTGATATGAATAAATTGCAGT
TTCATTTGATGCTCGATGAGTTTTTCTAATCAGAATTGGTTAATTGGTTGTAACACTGGCAGAGCATTAC
GCTGACTTGACGGGACGGCGCAAGCTCATGACCAAAATCCCTTAACGTGAGTTACGCGTCGTTCCACTGA
GCGTCAGACCCCGTAGAAAAGATCAAAGGATCTTCTTGAGATCCTTTTTTTCTGCGCGTAATCTGCTGCT
TGCAAACAAAAAAACCACCGCTACCAGCGGTGGTTTGTTTGCCGGATCAAGAGCTACCAACTCTTTTTCC
GAAGGTAACTGGCTTCAGCAGAGCGCAGATACCAAATACTGTTCTTCTAGTGTAGCCGTAGTTAGGCCAC
CACTTCAAGAACTCTGTAGCACCGCCTACATACCTCGCTCTGCTAATCCTGTTACCAGTGGCTGCTGCCA
GTGGCGATAAGTCGTGTCTTACCGGGTTGGACTCAAGACGATAGTTACCGGATAAGGCGCAGCGGTCGGG
CTGAACGGGGGGTTCGTGCACACAGCCCAGCTTGGAGCGAACGACCTACACCGAACTGAGATACCTACAG
CGTGAGCTATGAGAAAGCGCCACGCTTCCCGAAGGGAGAAAGGCGGACAGGTATCCGGTAAGCGGCAGGG
TCGGAACAGGAGAGCGCACGAGGGAGCTTCCAGGGGGAAACGCCTGGTATCTTTATAGTCCTGTCGGGTT
TCGCCACCTCTGACTTGAGCGTCGATTTTTGTGATGCTCGTCAGGGGGGCGGAGCCTATGGAAAAACGCC
AGCAACGCGGCCTTTTTACGGTTCCTGGCCTTTTGCTGGCCTTTTGCTCACATGTTCTTTCCTGCGTTAT
CCCCTGATTCTGTGGATAACCGTATTACCGCCTTTGAGTGAGCTGATACCGCTCGCCGCAGCCGAACGAC
CGAGCGCAGCGAGTCAGTGAGCGAGGAAGCGGAAGAGCGCCCAATACGCAAACCGCCTCTCCCCGCGCGT
TGGCCGATTCATTAATGCAGCTGGCACGACAGGTTTCCCGACTGGAAAGCGGGCAGTGAGCGCAACGCAA
TTAATACGCGTACCGCTAGCCAGGAAGAGTTTGTAGAAACGCAAAAAGGCCATCCGTCAGGATGGCCTTC
TGCTTAGTTTGATGCCTGGCAGTTTATGGCGGGCGTCCTGCCCGCCACCCTCCGGGCCGTTGCTTCACAA
CGTTCAAATCCGCTCCCGGCGGATTTGTCCTACTCAGGAGAGCGTTCACCGACAAACAACAGATAAAACG
AAAGGCCCAGTCTTCCGACTGAGCCTTTCGTTTTATTTGATGCCTGGCAGTTCCCTACTCTCGCGTTAAC
GCTAGCATGGATGTTTTCCCAGTCACGACGTT
